>Addgene plasmid #224045 | AiP14477 - pAAV-AiE2016m_3xC2-minBG-SYFP2-WPRE3-BGHpA (Alias: CN4477) | addgene full sequence | sequence record 449741 | Addgene NGS Result
CCTGCAGGCAGCTGCGCGCTCGCTCGCTCACTGAGGCCGCCCGGGCGTCGGGCGACCTTTGGTCGCCCGG
CCTCAGTGAGCGAGCGAGCGCGCAGAGAGGGAGTGGCCAACTCCATCACTAGGGGTTCCTGCGGCCGCAC
GCGTCTGTGCTCTGACAGCCGAGGGTCAGAGCTGGAATCACACTCTTGTTGTCTTTTAATCTCTCCCTCC
CTTTCTTCCTTCTTTCTTCACTCTGTTGTGATTGCTCATGGAACAGATCCTAGCTGGTCTCCCTGGCAAC
CTACATGATTTGAGCCCAACAGATGGATAATGGGGACATCGACTTCCAATGTCATTCAACAGAATCATTG
CCAAGGGAGTCTGATGAGCAGGCAACTGAGATGACTGTGCTCTGACAGCCGAGGGTCAGAGCTGGAATCA
CACTCTTGTTGTCTTTTAATCTCTCCCTCCCTTTCTTCCTTCTTTCTTCACTCTGTTGTGATTGCTCATG
GAACAGATCCTAGCTGGTCTCCCTGGCAACCTACATGATTTGAGCCCAACAGATGGATAATGGGGACATC
GACTTCCAATGTCATTCAACAGAATCATTGCCAAGGGAGTCTGATGAGCAGGCAACTGAGATGACTGTGC
TCTGACAGCCGAGGGTCAGAGCTGGAATCACACTCTTGTTGTCTTTTAATCTCTCCCTCCCTTTCTTCCT
TCTTTCTTCACTCTGTTGTGATTGCTCATGGAACAGATCCTAGCTGGTCTCCCTGGCAACCTACATGATT
TGAGCCCAACAGATGGATAATGGGGACATCGACTTCCAATGTCATTCAACAGAATCATTGCCAAGGGAGT
CTGATGAGCAGGCAACTGAGATGAGAGCTCGGGCTGGGCATAAAAGTCAGGGCAGAGCCATCTATTGCTT
ACATTTGCTTCTGGGATCCAGATCTTTCGAAGCTAGCGCTACCGGTCGCCACCATGGTGAGCAAGGGCGA
GGAGCTGTTCACCGGGGTGGTGCCCATCCTGGTCGAGCTGGACGGCGACGTAAACGGCCACAAGTTCAGC
GTGTCCGGCGAGGGCGAGGGCGATGCCACCTACGGCAAGCTGACCCTGAAGCTGATCTGCACCACCGGCA
AGCTGCCCGTGCCCTGGCCCACCCTCGTGACCACCCTGGGCTACGGCGTGCAGTGCTTCGCCCGCTACCC
CGACCACATGAAGCAGCACGACTTCTTCAAGTCCGCCATGCCCGAAGGCTACGTCCAGGAGCGCACCATC
TTCTTCAAGGACGACGGCAACTACAAGACCCGCGCCGAGGTGAAGTTCGAGGGCGACACCCTGGTGAACC
GCATCGAGCTGAAGGGCATCGACTTCAAGGAGGACGGCAACATCCTGGGGCACAAGCTGGAGTACAACTA
CAACAGCCACAACGTCTATATCACCGCCGACAAGCAGAAGAACGGCATCAAGGCCAACTTCAAGATCCGC
CACAACATCGAGGACGGCGGCGTGCAGCTCGCCGACCACTACCAGCAGAACACCCCCATCGGCGACGGCC
CCGTGCTGCTGCCCGACAACCACTACCTGAGCTACCAGTCCAAGCTGAGCAAAGACCCCAACGAGAAGCG
CGATCACATGGTCCTGCTGGAGTTCGTGACCGCCGCCGGGATCACTCTCGGCATGGACGAGCTGTACAAG
TAAGTCGACGGCGCGCCGCGGCCGCGAATTCGATATCATAATCAACCTCTGGATTACAAAATTTGTGAAA
GATTGACTGGTATTCTTAACTATGTTGCTCCTTTTACGCTATGTGGATACGCTGCTTTAATGCCTTTGTA
TCATGCTATTGCTTCCCGTATGGCTTTCATTTTCTCCTCCTTGTATAAATCCTGGTTAGTTCTTGCCACG
GCGGAACTCATCGCCGCCTGCCTTGCCCGCTGCTGGACAGGGGCTCGGCTGTTGGGCACTGACAATTCCG
TGGCTCGAGAGATCTTCGACTGTGCCTTCTAGTTGCCAGCCATCTGTTGTTTGCCCCTCCCCCGTGCCTT
CCTTGACCCTGGAAGGTGCCACTCCCACTGTCCTTTCCTAATAAAATGAGGAAATTGCATCGCATTGTCT
GAGTAGGTGTCATTCTATTCTGGGGGGTGGGGTGGGGCAGGACAGCAAGGGGGAGGATTGGGAAGACAAT
AGCAGGCATGAGATCTCACGTGCGGACCGAGCGGCCGCAGGAACCCCTAGTGATGGAGTTGGCCACTCCC
TCTCTGCGCGCTCGCTCGCTCACTGAGGCCGGGCGACCAAAGGTCGCCCGACGCCCGGGCTTTGCCCGGG
CGGCCTCAGTGAGCGAGCGAGCGCGCAGCTGCCTGCAGGGGCGCCTGATGCGGTATTTTCTCCTTACGCA
TCTGTGCGGTATTTCACACCGCATA
[95 nt withheld, positions 2406-2500]
T
[46 nt withheld, positions 2502-2547]
C
[141 nt withheld, positions 2549-2689]
CCTTTGACGTTGGAGTCCACGTTCTTT
[37 nt withheld, positions 2717-2753]
ACTCTATCTCGGGCTATTCTTTTGATTTATAAGGGATTTTGCCGATTTCGGTCTATTGGTTAAAAAATGA
GCTGATTTAACAAAAATTTAACGCGAATTTTAACAAAATATTAACGTTTACAATTTTATGGTGCACTCTC
AGTACAATCTGCTCTGATGCCGCATAGTTAAGCCAGCCCCGACACCCGCCAACACCCGCTGACGCGCCCT
GACGGGCTTGTCTGCTCCCGGCATCCGCTTACAGACAAGCTGTGACCGTCTCCGGGAGCTGCATGTGTCA
GAGGTTTTCACCGTCATCACCGAAACGCGCGAGACGAAAGGGCCTCGTGATACGCCTATTTTTATAGGTT
AATGTCATGATAATAATGGTTTCTTAGACGTCAGGTGGCACTTTTCGGGGAAATGTGCGCGGAACCCCTA
TTTGTTTATTTTTCTAAATACATTCAAATATGTATCCGCTCATGAGACAATAACCCTGATAAATGCTTCA
ATAATATTGAAAAAGGAAGAGTATGAGTATTCAACATTTCCGTGTCGCCCTTATTCCCTTTTTTGCGGCA
TTTTGCCTTCCTGTTTTTGCTCACCCAGAAACGCTGGTGAAAGTAAAAGATGCTGAAGATCAGTTGGGTG
CACGAGTGGGTTACATCGAACTGGATCTCAACAGCGGTAAGATCCTTGAGAGTTTTCGCCCCGAAGAACG
TTTTCCAATGATGAGCACTTTTAAAGTTCTGCTATGTGGCGCGGTATTATCCCGTATTGACGCCGGGCAA
GAGCAACTCGGTCGCCGCATACACTATTCTCAGAATGACTTGGTTGAGTACTCACCAGTCACAGAAAAGC
ATCTTACGGATGGCATGACAGTAAGAGAATTATGCAGTGCTGCCATAACCATGAGTGATAACACTGCGGC
CAACTTACTTCTGACAACGATCGGAGGACCGAAGGAGCTAACCGCTTTTTTGCACAACATGGGGGATCAT
GTAACTCGCCTTGATCGTTGGGAACCGGAGCTGAATGAAGCCATACCAAACGACGAGCGTGACACCACGA
TGCCTGTAGCAATGGCAACAACGTTGCGCAAACTATTAACTGGCGAACTACTTACTCTAGCTTCCCGGCA
ACAATTAATAGACTGGATGGAGGCGGATAAAGTTGCAGGACCACTTCTGCGCTCGGCCCTTCCGGCTGGC
TGGTTTATTGCTGATAAATCTGGAGCCGGTGAGCGTGGGTCTCGCGGTATCATTGCAGCACTGGGGCCAG
ATGGTAAGCCCTCCCGTATCGTAGTTATCTACACGACGGGGAGTCAGGCAACTATGGATGAACGAAATAG
ACAGATCGCTGAGATAGGTGCCTCACTGATTAAGCATTGGTAACTGTCAGACCAAGTTTACTCATATATA
CTTTAGATTGATTTAAAACTTCATTTTTAATTTAAAAGGATCTAGGTGAAGATCCTTTTTGATAATCTCA
TGACCAAAATCCCTTAACGTGAGTTTTCGTTCCACTGAGCGTCAGACCCCGTAGAAAAGATCAAAGGATC
TTCTTGAGATCCTTTTTTTCTGCGCGTAATCTGCTGCTTGCAAACAAAAAAACCACCGCTACCAGCGGTG
GTTTGTTTGCCGGATCAAGAGCTACCAACTCTTTTTCCGAAGGTAACTGGCTTCAGCAGAGCGCAGATAC
CAAATACTGTTCTTCTAGTGTAGCCGTAGTTAGGCCACCACTTCAAGAACTCTGTAGCACCGCCTACATA
CCTCGCTCTGCTAATCCTGTTACCAGTGGCTGCTGCCAGTGGCGATAAGTCGTGTCTTACCGGGTTGGAC
TCAAGACGATAGTTACCGGATAAGGCGCAGCGGTCGGGCTGAACGGGGGGTTCGTGCACACAGCCCAGCT
TGGAGCGAACGACCTACACCGAACTGAGATACCTACAGCGTGAGCTATGAGAAAGCGCCACGCTTCCCGA
AGGGAGAAAGGCGGACAGGTATCCGGTAAGCGGCAGGGTCGGAACAGGAGAGCGCACGAGGGAGCTTCCA
GGGGGAAACGCCTGGTATCTTTATAGTCCTGTCGGGTTTCGCCACCTCTGACTTGAGCGTCGATTTTTGT
GATGCTCGTCAGGGGGGCGGAGCCTATGGAAAAACGCCAGCAACGCGGCCTTTTTACGGTTCCTGGCCTT
TTGCTGGCCTTTTGCTCACATGT
Features (pLannotate 1.2.2; 17 found; start..end, strand, type, name):
     12..39      +  repeat_region  AAV2 ITR (fragment): inverted terminal repeat of adeno-associated virus serotype 2 inverted
     68..95      +  repeat_region  AAV2 ITR (fragment): inverted terminal repeat of adeno-associated virus serotype 2 inverted
    208..228     +  promoter       ADH1 promoter (fragment): S. cerevisiae ADH1; promoter for alcohol dehydrogenase 1
    448..468     +  promoter       ADH1 promoter (fragment): S. cerevisiae ADH1; promoter for alcohol dehydrogenase 1
    688..708     +  promoter       ADH1 promoter (fragment): S. cerevisiae ADH1; promoter for alcohol dehydrogenase 1
    964..1680    +  CDS            SYFP2: SYFP2 is a basic (constitutively fluorescent) yellow fluorescent protein published in 2006, derived from Aequorea victoria. It is reported to be a very rapidly-maturing monomer with moderate acid sensitivity.
   1720..1877    +  misc_feature   WPRE (fragment): woodchuck hepatitis virus posttranscriptional regulatory element
   1883..1963    +  misc_feature   WPRE (fragment): woodchuck hepatitis virus posttranscriptional regulatory element
   1980..2091    +  polyA_signal   bGH poly(A) signal: bovine growth hormone polyadenylation signal
   2209..2349    +  repeat_region  AAV2 ITR: inverted terminal repeat of adeno-associated virus serotype 2 inverted
   2354..2405    -  misc_feature   bom (fragment): basis of mobility region from pBR322
   2424..2879    +  rep_origin     f1 ori (sequence partly withheld): f1 bacteriophage origin of replication; arrow indicates direction of (+) strand synthesis
   2880..2929    -  misc_feature   bom (fragment): basis of mobility region from pBR322
   3031..3066    -  CDS            rop (fragment): Rop protein, which maintains plasmids at low copy number; rop
   3161..3265    +  promoter       AmpR promoter: bla
   3266..4126    +  CDS            AmpR: β-lactamase; bla; confers resistance to ampicillin, carbenicillin, and related antibiotics
   4297..4885    +  rep_origin     ori: high-copy-number ColE1/pMB1/pBR322/pUC origin of replication
