[The description below was written by a language model from this plasmid's Addgene catalogue record and pLannotate feature annotations shown in this document.]
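Description:
AiP14477 - pAAV-AiE2016m_3xC2-minBG-SYFP2-WPRE3-BGHpA (alias CN4477) is a 4,946 nt AAV transfer plasmid built on a pAAV backbone and intended for packaging a recombinant adeno-associated virus genome that reports enhancer activity in the brain. It is propagated in bacteria as a high-copy plasmid through a ColE1/pUC-type origin and selected with ampicillin via the β-lactamase gene and its own promoter. An f1 phage origin is also present in the backbone, along with short remnants of pBR322 bom and rop sequences. The expression cassette is flanked by AAV2 inverted terminal repeats, which provide the signals for genome replication and encapsidation. The annotation detects the downstream ITR in full, but the upstream one only as two short fragments.

Between the ITRs, the AiE2016m_3xC2 enhancer sits upstream of the minBG minimal promoter, which has little activity alone and so makes transcription depend on the enhancer. The "3xC2" designation suggests a triplicated core element. This fits three identical short matches spaced regularly about 240 nt apart in the feature table. These are labelled as yeast ADH1 promoter fragments, most likely chance similarities within the repeated enhancer rather than functional yeast sequences. Neither the enhancer nor minBG is annotated directly. The driven gene is SYFP2, a rapidly maturing monomeric yellow fluorescent protein, followed by WPRE3, a shortened woodchuck posttranscriptional element that boosts expression while saving packaging space, and the bovine growth hormone polyadenylation signal. According to the record, the enhancer is designed to drive AAV-mediated transgene expression in cortical layer 5 intratelencephalic (L5_IT) neurons, so the construct serves as a fluorescent reporter for labelling and evaluating that cell type.
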