Addgene plasmid #224045: AiP14477 - pAAV-AiE2016m_3xC2-minBG-SYFP2-WPRE3-BGHpA (Alias: CN4477)
Purpose: AiE2016m_3xC2 is an enhancer sequence, designed to drive AAV-mediated transgene expression in cortical L5_IT neurons
Depositing lab: Allen Institute for Brain Science & Jonathan Ting. Depositing organization: Allen Institute. Publication: A suite of enhancer AAVs and transgenic mouse lines for genetic access to cortical cell types. Ben-Simon Y, Hooper M, Narayan S, Daigle TL, Dwivedi D, Way SW, Oster A, Stafford DA, Mich JK, Taormina MJ, Martinez RA, Opitz-Araya X, Roth JR, Alexander JR, Allen S, Amster A, Arbuckle J, Ayala A, Baker PM, Bakken TE, Barcelli T, Barta S, Bendrick J, Bertagnolli D, Bielstein C, Bishwakarma P, Bowlus J, Boyer G, Brouner K, Casian B, Casper T, Chakka AB, Chakrabarty R, Chance RK, Chavan S, Clark M, Colbert K, Collman F, Daniel S, Departee M, DiValentin P, Donadio N, Dotson N, Egdorf T, Fliss T, Gabitto M, Garcia J, Gary A, Gasperini M, Gloe J, Goldy J, Gore BB, Graybuck L, Greisman N, Haeseleer F, Halterman C, Haradon Z, Hastings SD, Helback O, Ho W, Hockemeyer D, Huang C, Huff S, Hunker A, Johansen N, Jones D, Juneau Z, Kalmbach B, Kannan M, Khem S, Kussick E, Kutsal R, Larsen R, Lee C, Lee AY, Leibly M, Lenz GH, Li S, Liang E, Lusk N, Madigan Z, Malloy J, Malone J, McCue R, Melchor J, Mollenkopf T, Moosman S, Morin E, Newman D, Ng L, Ngo K, Omstead V, Otto S, Oyama A, Pena N, Pham T, Phillips E, Pom CA, Potekhina L, Ransford S, Ray PL, Rette D, Reynoldson C, Rimorin C, Rocha D, Ruiz A, Sanchez REA, Sawyer L, Sedeno-Cortes A, Sevigny JP, Shapovalova N, Shepard N, Shulga L, Sigler AR, Siverts L, Soliman S, Somasundaram S, Staats B, Stewart K, Szelenyi E, Tieu M, Trader C, Tran A, van Velthoven CTJ, Walker M, Wang Y, Weed N, Wirthlin M, Wood T, Wynalda B, Yao Z, Zhou T, Ariza J, Dee N, Reding M, Ronellenfitch K, Mufti S, Sunkin SM, Smith KA, Esposito L, Waters J, Thyagarajan B, Yao S, Lein ES, Zeng H, Levi BP, Ngai J, Ting JT, Tasic B. Cell. 2025 May 16:S0092-8674(25)00513-6. doi: 10.1016/j.cell.2025.05.002. PubMed 40403729.
Backbone
  Vector backbone: pAAV
  Vector type: AAV
Growth in bacteria
  Bacterial resistance: Ampicillin, 100 μg/mL
  Growth temperature: 30°C
  Growth strain: NEB Stable
  Copy number: High Copy
Gene/Insert
  Gene/Insert name: SYFP2
  Species: Synthetic
  Mutation: NA
  Promoter: minBG
  Cloning method: Other
Terms and licenses: Academic/Nonprofit Terms; Industry Terms: Not Available to Industry
Depositor comments: Cloning Method: RE Cloning
How to cite: AiP14477 - pAAV-AiE2016m_3xC2-minBG-SYFP2-WPRE3-BGHpA (Alias: CN4477) was a gift from Allen Institute for Brain Science & Jonathan Ting (Addgene plasmid # 224045 ; http://n2t.net/addgene:224045 ; RRID:Addgene_224045)
